>Addgene plasmid #229265 | pXTK028 [Origin_repABC-p42b_PartType3] | addgene full sequence | sequence record 464660 | Addgene NGS Result
TTGAGATCCTTTTTTTCTGCGCGTAATCTGCTGCTTGCAAACAAAAAAACCACCGCTACCAGCGGTGGTT
TGTTTGCCGGATCAAGAGCTACCAACTCTTTTTCCGAAGGTAACTGGCTTCAGCAGAGCGCAGATACCAA
ATACTGTTCTTCTAGTGTAGCCGTAGTTAGGCCACCACTTCAAGAACTCTGTAGCACCGCCTACATACCT
CGCTCTGCTAATCCTGTTACCAGTGGCTGCTGCCAGTGGCGATAAGTCGTGTCTTACCGGGTTGGACTCA
AGACGATAGTTACCGGATAAGGCGCAGCGGTCGGGCTGAACGGGGGGTTCGTGCACACAGCCCAGCTTGG
AGCGAACGACCTACACCGAACTGAGATACCTACAGCGTGAGCTATGAGAAAGCGCCACGCTTCCCGAAGG
GAGAAAGGCGGACAGGTATCCGGTAAGCGGCAGGGTCGGAACAGGAGAGCGCACGAGGGAGCTTCCAGGG
GGAAACGCCTGGTATCTTTATAGTCCTGTCGGGTTTCGCCACCTCTGACTTGAGCGTCGATTTTTGTGAT
GCTCGTCAGGGGGGCGGAGCCTATGGAAAAACGCCAGCAACGCGAGTCGGTCTCTCCCTTTCAGTTACGA
TAGAGTTCCACGAGAAGTTAGTCTTTCTGAAGATTGCCGATCCCGATATTCGTGAAACGATCATCGCATT
GGTAAAAGCGATGGCGCAGGCGGAAAGCGGTCCGGCTTTGCCTTCGATAGCGAATATCACCCGTCCGCCT
CTGGAGTAGCTGGCCAGGCGGCAATTCCCCTGTGAACTCAGGCTCGAATGATCTGGCAAGTTACGGCTGA
TCGACCAGACCCGGCACCTTACCGCCGCGCCCCGCTCCATCCACGCCAGCGAACCGATGCCTTGCATCTG
CGGGCTTGCAGCAAGGCGCTTTGCACGCCCGACATTGCGATTCGGATTATACTGCTGCTGTTCCCGGCCG
GGCTCGTCCGATTCGGCCTGTGAATGTGCGATTGCTGGACCCGCCAGCGGCACGCCCGGCCGGCGCAAGC
GCTTGAAATAGACTGGACAACCTTTTGATAGGATCTTGTTAACCCTATTTGCCTTGCCACCCCTCCAGAA
TCGGCGCTAAATGCGGTTTCAAAGCGCGTAGAGCTTTTAAATCGCATTTTCGAGATTTCCATGAATATGG
CACCGCAAATAGAAAAAGCAATTTCCGATGTCGACCAGCTGATCATCGGTCAGGCACAGGAACTATCCGA
CAAGCTGAAGCAGCATCGCCTCGAAATGTTTCCTCCGCGCGCGCTAAAGGGTCTGCGGGAATTTCAGCTT
GCTGAAGTGGCGCGGTTTCTCGGCGTGACCAGCGGCTATCTTCGAAATCTTTCGCTCGAGGGCAAGGGTG
CCCTCCCCCAGGTTACGCCGTCTGGCCGCCGATCGTATACGGCGGAGCAGATGGAGGAGATGCGTGGCTT
TCTCGAGCATAATGCGCGCGCCGGAACACATTATGTGCGTCATCGCCGCGGCCACGAACATCTGCAGGTC
GTTGCTGTCGTCAACTTCAAGGGGGGCAGCGGCAAGACGACGAGTGCCGCGCATCTTGCCCAGCATCTCG
CCCTGACCGGTCACCGCGTCCTGGCCGTCGATCTCGATCCGCAAGCGTCTCTTTCTGCCATACACGGCTT
TCAGCCGGAGTTCGACGTCAACGAAAACGAGACACTCTACGCCGCCATTCGCTATGACGATCAGCGGCGT
CCGCTGCGGGACATTATCCGGCCGACCAACTTCCCGAACCTTCATCTCGTGCCGGGCAATCTCGAACTGA
TGGAATTCGAGCACGATACGCCGCGGGTCCTCGCTCAGGGCAAAGCGAGCGATTATGGGCGCGTCTTCTT
TGCCCGGCTGGATGAGGCGCTGGCCTCGGTCGCGGATGATTACGACGTCGTCATCATCGATTGCCCTCCC
CAGCTTGGCTTTTTGACCATGAGCGCCATTTGCGGTGCGACGGCGGTTCTGATCACCGTTCATCCGCAGA
TGCTCGATGTCATGTCGATGTGCCAGTTCCTGCAAATGCTTGGCGAAGTGCTGAACACGCTGAAGGGAGC
CGGCGGCAATATGAACCTCGACTGGCTGCGTTACCTCGTGACCCGCTACGATCCGCAGGACGGGCCGCAG
ACGCAGATGGTCGCCTTCATGCGCTCGATGTTCAAGAGCCATGTGCTCACCAACCCGATGCTGCGCAGCG
TCGCGATCTCCGATGCGGCGATGACTAACCAGACGCTGTACGAAGTCGAGCGAAGTCAGTTTACCCGCGC
GACCTATGACCGCGCCATGGAGGCGATGGAGTCAGTCAACACGGAAATCGTCGATCTCATCCATAAGGCA
TGGGGCCGGAAATGAGCGGGAAGTTTACTGCGGTAAACCGGGGCAAGGAGCTGGTTGATGGCGCGTAAAA
ATCTTCTGTCGGGCCTGATGGACGATTCCAAGAAGTTTACTGCGGTAAACAATGAGGATGAGCCGGCCCC
TCGCGACGAGAGGCAGCATATCACCTATAAGGGGATTGGCGCGCTCGGTGCGGTCACCCGCAGCATCGAT
GCCTTGGCCGCCAAGGCCGATGCCGCCAAGGCGATCGAAGAGCAGCTGGCGAGCGGCGAGACGGTGATCG
ATCTCGACCCGGCGCTGATCGAAGATTCCTTCGTGACCGACCGGCTGGCGCATACTGACGAACAGTTCCG
GGAATTAGTCGAGGCGATCCGCCTGCGCGGCCAGGATTCACCGATCCTTGTGCGCCCGCATCCCGAGAGG
GAGGGGCGATATCAGATCGCTTTTGGTCATCGTCGTGCGCGGGCGGCAAAGGAGCTCGGCCGACCTGTCC
GGGCGGTGGTCAAGAGACTCGACGACCGCGACCATGTCATTGCGCAGGGCCAGGAGAATTCGGCACGCGC
CGATCTCTCCTTCATCGAGAGGACGATGTTTGCCGACAAGCTCGACACGTTGGGTTTCGACCGGGAAACG
ATCATGTCGGCACTCAGCGCAGACAAGACGACGGTGTCCAAGATGCTGTCGGTCACGAAGCGGATTCCGG
CCGAAGTCCTGGCCGCGATCGGCGTAGCCAAGACGACTGGCCGCGATCGCTGGCATGATCTTTCGGCGAA
ATTCGAGACGGAAAACATCGCAGCCCGGGCGATTGAGTTCACCAGATCGGTGGAGTTCGAGACGGCCGAG
CCGGACGCCCGCTTCGACATGCTTGTCGCCTTCATCAGCAGGAACCAACAGGCGTCGCCCGCCGCCGCAG
TTCAGCCCGTGGCGCACGCCTGGCAGCGCCGGGACGGAGCCGTCAAAGCGAAGATCAAGGATGATGGAAA
ACAGTTCACCATCGCGCTGAAGGCGGAGAAGGCATCTGCCTTTGGCGCCTACATCGCCAGCAATCTGGAT
CGTCTCTACGAGGCGTTCGAGAAGACACAGGATTTGACGAAGAACGGAGATCAATAAGCAAAAGAAAAGG
CCCCCGAACGTTGCCGTCGCGGAAGCCCTCTCTGATCTAGACACCCAGAGAATCACATTTCCGCGAATCA
TAGTCAAGAGTCTTTGGCACCGAATTTGGTGAGGCGTGATCTTTTGCCTTGAAGAAGGCGAAGAAAATGG
AAAGCGGAAGTGTGACGACGCCCTTCGGGCGGCGGCCGATGACGTTTGGCATGTTGGCAAGTCAGGCCGC
TGCCCGAAAAATCGAGCCCGGCCGATCGATTGATAAATGGAAACTCTATCGCGCCCTGTGCGAGGCCAGG
CCGCTGCTCGGCATTACAGACCGGGCGCTTTCCATCCTGAACGCCTTGCTGAGCTTTTATCCCAAGGGAG
AGCTCTCCGAGGAGAACGGCTTGGTCGTATTTCCTTCGAATACGCAGCTCTCTCTGCGCGCGCATGGAAT
GGCGGAGCAGACGATCCGTCGCCACCTGGCGGCGCTGATCGAGGCCGGATTGCTGATCCGCAAGGACAGC
CCGAACGGCAAGCGTTACGCTCGCAAGGAGCAGGGCGGGGAGATCCGTGAGGCATTCGGCTTCTCGCTGG
CGCCGCTGCTTGCGCGCGCGGACGAGATCGAGCGGCTGGCGGCCGAGATGGCAGCCGAACGATTGCAGCT
GCAGCGGCTCAAAGAGCGCCTGACGCTTTGCAGGCGCGACATCGCCAAGCTCATCGAGATGGCCGTGGAA
GAGGGCGCCTCTGGTGATTGGAGCGGGGTCCACCTGCATTTTCGAGGCATCGTCGAACGGCTGCCGCGCT
CGCCATCCTTCGAGAAGATTGCCGCCGCACTCGACGAACTGGAACTGTTGCGCGAAGAAATCACCAATCA
GTTGGAAATGCAGGTTAAAGCTCCAAATCAAAGCGGCAATGCCCAACATTCTGAGCGGCACATACAGAAT
TCAAACCCACACTACACTACTGAACTTGAACCACGCTTCGAAACGAAGCAGGGCGCAACGGTGGACGACC
AATCGGAAGGTTGGGCCGAGCCGAGGGCCAGAATAGCGACACAGGAGGGGAAGGGCAGGCCCATGCCAGC
TGCAAACTCAGCCTCGGTTGCCGGCGGCGGGCTCAAATCCTTCCCGCTGGGCCTGGTGCTGCAGGCCTGC
CCAGAGATCGCCGCCTATGGACCGCAGGGCTCGGTGGGCACATGGCGCGATCTGATGGCGGCGGCTGTCG
TCGTGCGCTCAATGCTCGGAGTGAGCCCCTCGGCCTATGAACAGGCCTGCGAGGTCATGGGGCCTGAAAA
TGCGGCTACCGTCATAGCGTGCGTGCTTGAAAGGGCAGGGCACATCAATTCCGCCGGTGGTTACCTCCGT
GACCTGACCCGCCGCGCCGAGAGAGGCGAATTTGCCATCGGACCGATGTTGATGGCGCTTGTCCGCACCA
ATTCGCCAATCAGAGGCAAGACCGGATGAAAAATTTCGTGTCATCTGTCCGTGGCGATCTATGGTTAACG
AAAGGTGACGGAAATAAACAGGGTGATAACTTCTTGTTAGGATATTCTTCCTTTGAGATCATGAAGTTAC
AAGATTTTTGATTGGCAAGGCGAGGGAAGGACCTGATCGACGATCGGCCGGCGTTCGCTGGAGAAACGGT
GCGGTTGGAGTTGACGTGAAAAGCCTTTTTGACGACTGGATTGTATCAACGGACCAGTGACAGTTTCTGG
CTGAGACCAGAGTAGCCCGCCTAATGAGCGGGCTTTTTTTTAATTCCCCTATTTGTTTATTTTTCTAAAT
ACATTCAAATATGTATCCGCTCATGAGACAATAACCCTGATAAATGCTTCAATAATATTGAAAAAGGAAG
AGTATGAGCATTCAGCATTTTCGTGTGGCGCTGATTCCGTTTTTTGCGGCGTTTTGCCTGCCGGTGTTTG
CGCATCCGGAAACCCTGGTGAAAGTGAAAGATGCGGAAGATCAACTGGGTGCGCGCGTGGGCTATATTGA
ACTGGATCTGAACAGCGGCAAAATTCTGGAATCTTTTCGTCCGGAAGAACGTTTTCCGATGATGAGCACC
TTTAAAGTGCTGCTGTGCGGTGCGGTTCTGAGCCGTGTGGATGCGGGCCAGGAACAACTGGGCCGTCGTA
TTCATTATAGCCAGAACGATCTGGTGGAATATAGCCCGGTGACCGAAAAACATCTGACCGATGGCATGAC
CGTGCGTGAACTGTGCAGCGCGGCGATTACCATGAGCGATAACACCGCGGCGAACCTGCTGCTGACGACC
ATTGGCGGTCCGAAAGAACTGACCGCGTTTCTGCATAACATGGGCGATCATGTGACCCGTCTGGATCGTT
GGGAACCGGAACTGAACGAAGCGATTCCGAACGATGAACGTGATACCACCATGCCGGCAGCAATGGCGAC
CACCCTGCGTAAACTGCTGACGGGTGAGCTGCTGACCCTGGCAAGCCGCCAGCAACTGATTGATTGGATG
GAAGCGGATAAAGTGGCGGGTCCGCTGCTGCGTAGCGCGCTGCCGGCTGGCTGGTTTATTGCGGATAAAA
GCGGTGCGGGCGAACGTGGCAGCCGTGGCATTATTGCGGCGCTGGGCCCGGATGGTAAACCGAGCCGTAT
TGTGGTGATTTATACCACCGGCAGCCAGGCGACGATGGATGAACGTAACCGTCAGATTGCGGAAATTGGC
GCGAGCCTGATTAAACATTGGTAAACCGATACAATTAAAGGCTCCTTTTGGAGCCTTTTTTTTTGGACGA
CCCTTGTCAGATCAAAGGATCTTC
Features (pLannotate 1.2.2; 8 found; start..end, strand, type, name):
      1..589     +  rep_origin     ori: high-copy-number ColE1/pMB1/pBR322/pUC origin of replication
   1229..2392    +  CDS            Y4CK_SINFN: Protein inferred from homology: Swiss-Prot protein existence level 3. From Sinorhizobium fredii (strain NBRC 101917 / NGR234).
   3487..3530    -  ncRNA          ctRNA p42d: Accession: RF00489 - ctRNA
   3571..3638    +  ncRNA          S-element: Accession: RF00490 - S-element
   3637..4896    +  CDS            Y4CI_SINFN: Protein predicted: Swiss-Prot protein existence level 4. From Sinorhizobium fredii (strain NBRC 101917 / NGR234).
   5232..5323    +  promoter       AmpR promoter: bla
   5324..6181    +  CDS            bla: BLAT_ECOLX - Experimental evidence at protein level: Swiss-Prot protein existence level 1. TEM-type are the most prevalent beta-lactamases in enterobacteria; they hydrolyze the beta-lactam bond in susceptible beta-lactam antibiotics, thus conferring resistance to penicillins and cephalosporins. TEM-3 and TEM-4 are capable of hydrolyzing cefotaxime and ceftazidime. TEM-5 is capable of hydrolyzing ceftazidime. TEM-6 is capable of hydrolyzing ceftazidime and aztreonam. TEM-8/CAZ-2, TEM- 16/CAZ-7 and TEM-24/CAZ-6 are markedly active against ceftazidime. IRT- 4 shows resistance to beta-lactamase in
   6188..6227    +  terminator     fd terminator: central terminator from bacteriophage fd (Otsuka and Kunisawa, 1982)
