[The description below was written by a language model from this plasmid's Addgene catalogue record and pLannotate feature annotations shown in this document.]
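Description:
pXTK028 is a Golden Gate part plasmid from the XanthoMoClo modular cloning toolkit, which was built for genetic engineering of the genera Xanthobacter and Roseixanthobacter. It is about 6.3 kb, sits on the pXTK backbone, and stores a single reusable module, a "Part Type 3" origin of replication, rather than an expression cassette. In E. coli it is maintained through a ColE1/pMB1-type origin and selected with ampicillin through a TEM-type bla gene driven by its own AmpR promoter and followed by a bacteriophage fd terminator. The annotation tool describes this origin class as high-copy, whereas the catalogue entry lists the plasmid as low copy. The record does not explain the difference.

The payload is the repABC replication and partitioning region of plasmid p42b from Rhizobium etli. RepABC cassettes are typical of large, low-copy alphaproteobacterial replicons. RepA and RepB form a ParA/ParB-like segregation system and RepC is the replication initiator. The feature table fits this layout. It shows two open reading frames matched by homology to Sinorhizobium fredii NGR234 plasmid proteins, probably repA and repC given their positions. An unannotated gap between them is where repB would be expected, although the table does not label it. Just upstream of the second reading frame lie an antisense counter-transcribed RNA (ctRNA) and an S-element, regulatory elements that in repABC systems modulate repC expression and contribute to copy-number control and incompatibility.

The part is intended to be released by Type IIS restriction digestion and assembled with other toolkit parts into vectors that replicate in the target hosts. The record does not specify the enzyme sites or overhangs.
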