Addgene plasmid #229265: pXTK028 [Origin_repABC-p42b_PartType3]
Purpose: XanthoMoClo Golden Gate Part Plasmid for cloning, contains Origin_repABC-p42b_PartType3
Depositing lab: Michael Springer. Depositing organization: Harvard Medical School. Publication: XanthoMoClo horizontal line A Robust Modular Cloning Genetic Toolkit for the Genera Xanthobacter and Roseixanthobacter. Soltysiak MPM, Ory ALH, Lee AD, Christophersen CE, Jalihal AP, Springer M. ACS Synth Biol. 2025 Apr 18;14(4):1173-1190. doi: 10.1021/acssynbio.4c00806. Epub 2025 Mar 13. PubMed 40080684.
Backbone
  Vector backbone: pXTK
  Vector type: Bacterial Expression
Growth in bacteria
  Bacterial resistance: Ampicillin, 100 μg/mL
  Growth temperature: 37°C
  Growth strain: DH5alpha
  Copy number: Low Copy
Gene/Insert
  Gene/Insert name: repABC-p42b Origin (alt name: Origin_repABC-p42b_PartType3)
  Species: Rhizobium etli
  Cloning method: Restriction Enzyme; 5′ cloning site unknown (unknown if destroyed)
Terms and licenses: Academic/Nonprofit Terms; Industry Terms: Not Available to Industry
How to cite: pXTK028 [Origin_repABC-p42b_PartType3] was a gift from Michael Springer (Addgene plasmid # 229265 ; http://n2t.net/addgene:229265 ; RRID:Addgene_229265)
